Addgene plasmid #131600: pMXs-Hhex
Purpose: expression of mouse Hhex in mammalian cells
Depositing lab: Kateri Moore & Filipe Pereira. Depositing organization: Icahn School of Medicine at Mount Sinai. Publication: Induction of a hemogenic program in mouse fibroblasts. Pereira CF, Chang B, Qiu J, Niu X, Papatsenko D, Hendry CE, Clark NR, Nomura-Kitabayashi A, Kovacic JC, Ma'ayan A, Schaniel C, Lemischka IR, Moore K. Cell Stem Cell. 2013 Aug 1;13(2):205-18. doi: 10.1016/j.stem.2013.05.024. Epub 2013 Jun 13. PubMed 23770078.
Backbone
  Vector backbone: pMXs
  Backbone size w/o insert (bp): 4600
  Total vector size (bp): 5400
  Vector type: Mammalian Expression, Retroviral
Growth in bacteria
  Bacterial resistance: Ampicillin, 100 μg/mL
  Growth temperature: 37°C
  Growth strain: NEB Stable
  Copy number: High Copy
Gene/Insert
  Gene/Insert name: Hhex
  Species: M. musculus (mouse)
  Insert size (bp): 800
  Entrez Gene: Hhex (a.k.a. Hex, Hex1, Hhex-rs2, Prh, Prhx)
  Cloning method: Restriction Enzyme; 5′ cloning site EcoRI (unknown if destroyed); 3′ cloning site BamHI (unknown if destroyed)
  Sequencing primers: 5′ gacggcatcgcagcttggat
Terms and licenses: Academic/Nonprofit Terms; Industry Terms: Not Available to Industry
How to cite: pMXs-Hhex was a gift from Kateri Moore & Filipe Pereira (Addgene plasmid # 131600 ; http://n2t.net/addgene:131600 ; RRID:Addgene_131600)
