[The description below was written by a language model from this plasmid's Addgene catalogue record and pLannotate feature annotations shown in this document.]
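Description:
pMXs-Hhex is a Moloney murine leukemia virus (MMLV)-based retroviral expression plasmid of about 5.4 kb, built on the pMXs backbone to deliver and express mouse Hhex in mammalian cells. In bacteria it is maintained through a high-copy ColE1/pUC-type origin and selected with ampicillin via the β-lactamase gene and its own promoter. A short lacI fragment is also annotated in the backbone and appears to be a non-functional remnant.

The viral portion begins with a 5′ MMLV long terminal repeat, followed by the MMLV packaging signal (with an adjacent fragment matching the MESV Ψ), a truncated gag sequence lacking its start codon, and a pol-derived region containing the splice acceptor. These elements allow the vector transcript to be encapsidated efficiently when viral proteins are supplied in trans by a packaging cell line, since the plasmid itself encodes no functional gag, pol or env. The roughly 800 bp Hhex coding sequence, cloned between EcoRI and BamHI sites of the multiple cloning site, sits downstream of this region. No internal promoter is annotated, so expression is presumably driven by the 5′ LTR. The 3′ end is annotated as a short fragment resembling a self-inactivating ΔU3 LTR directly adjoining a longer MMLV LTR segment, which together most likely represent a single 3′ LTR. No mammalian selection marker, reporter or epitope tag appears in the feature table.

Hhex encodes a homeodomain transcription factor that acts largely as a repressor and is implicated in hematopoietic differentiation. The associated publication concerns induction of a hemogenic program in mouse fibroblasts, consistent with use of this vector for stable, integration-based transduction of a candidate transcription factor in reprogramming experiments.
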