Features (pLannotate 1.2.2; 13 found; start..end, strand, type, name):
      1..594     +  LTR            LTR: long terminal repeat from Moloney murine leukemia virus
    657..856     +  misc_feature   MMLV Ψ: packaging signal of Moloney murine leukemia virus (MMLV)
    908..996     +  misc_feature   MESV Ψ (fragment): packaging signal of murine embryonic stem cell virus
   1073..1489    +  CDS            gag (truncated): truncated Moloney murine leukemia virus (MMLV) gag gene lacking the start codon
   1499..1873    +  misc_feature   pol region: Moloney murine leukemia virus (MMLV) pol region containing the splice acceptor site
   1897..1921    +  misc_feature   MCS (fragment): multiple cloning site
   1922..2734    +  CDS            Hhex: HHEX_MOUSE - Also known as Prh, Prhx. Experimental evidence at protein level: Swiss-Prot protein existence level 1. Recognizes the DNA sequence 5'-ATTAA-3' (PubMed:10804173). Transcriptional repressor (PubMed:10804173). Activator of WNT-mediated transcription in conjunction with CTNNB1 (PubMed:16936074). Establishes anterior identity at two levels; acts early to enhance canonical WNT- signaling by repressing expression of TLE4, and acts later to inhibit NODAL-signaling by directly targeting NODAL (PubMed:16936074). May play a role in hematopoietic differentiation (PubMed:8096636). From Mus mus
   2816..2937    +  LTR            3' LTR (ΔU3) (fragment): self-inactivating 3' long terminal repeat (LTR) from Moloney murine leukemia virus
   2938..3407    +  LTR            LTR: long terminal repeat from Moloney murine leukemia virus
   3473..3525    -  CDS            lacI (fragment): lac repressor; lacI; The lac repressor binds to the lac operator to inhibit transcription in E. coli. This inhibition can be relieved by adding lactose or isopropyl-β-D-thiogalactopyranoside (IPTG).
   3708..4296    -  rep_origin     ori: high-copy-number ColE1/pMB1/pBR322/pUC origin of replication
   4460..5320    -  CDS            AmpR: β-lactamase; bla; confers resistance to ampicillin, carbenicillin, and related antibiotics
   5321..5425    -  promoter       AmpR promoter: bla
>Addgene plasmid #131600 | pMXs-Hhex | addgene full sequence | sequence record 265946 | Addgene NGS Result
AATGAAAGACCCCACCTGTAGGTTTGGCAAGCTAGCTTAAGTAACGCCATTTTGCAAGGCATGGAAAAAT
ACATAACTGAGAATAGAAAAGTTCAGATCAAGGTCAGGAACAGATGGAACAGCTGAATATGGGCCAAACA
GGATATCTGTGGTAAGCAGTTCCTGCCCCGGCTCAGGGCCAAGAACAGATGGAACAGCTGAATATGGGCC
AAACAGGATATCTGTGGTAAGCAGTTCCTGCCCCGGCTCAGGGCCAAGAACAGATGGTCCCCAGATGCGG
TCCAGCCCTCAGCAGTTTCTAGAGAACCATCAGATGTTTCCAGGGTGCCCCAAGGACCTGAAATGACCCT
GTGCCTTATTTGAACTAACCAATCAGTTCGCTTCTCGCTTCTGTTCGCGCGCTTCTGCTCCCCGAGCTCA
ATAAAAGAGCCCACAACCCCTCACTCGGCGCGCCAGTCCTCCGATTGACTGAGTCGCCCGGGTACCCGTG
TATCCAATAAACCCTCTTGCAGTTGCATCCGACTTGTGGTCTCGCTGTTCCTTGGGAGGGTCTCCTCTGA
GTGATTGACTACCCGTCAGCGGGGGTCTTTCATTTGGGGGCTCGTCCGGGATCGGGAGACCCCTGCCCAG
GGACCACCGACCCACCACCGGGAGGTAAGCTGGCCAGCAACTTATCTGTGTCTGTCCGATTGTCTAGTGT
CTATGACTGATTTTATGCGCCTGCGTCGGTACTAGTTAGCTAACTAGCTCTGTATCTGGCGGACCCGTGG
TGGAACTGACGAGTTCGGAACACCCGGCCGCAACCCTGGGAGACGTCCCAGGGACTTCGGGGGCCGTTTT
TGTGGCCCGACCTGAGTCCAAAAATCCCGATCGTTTTGGACTCTTTGGTGCACCCCCCTAATAGGAGGGA
TATGTGGTTCTGGTAGGAGACGAGAACCTAAAACAGTTCCCGCCTCCGTCTGAATTTTTGCTTTCGGTTT
GGGACCGAAGCCGCGCCGCGCGTCTTGTCTGCTGCAGCATCGTTCTGTGTTGTCTCTGTCTGACTGTGTT
TCTGTATTTGTCTGAAAATTAGGGCCAGACTGTTACCACTCCCTTAAGTTTGACCTTAGGTCACTGGAAA
GATGTCGAGCGGATCGCTCACAACCAGTCGGTAGATGTCAAGAAGAGACGTTGGGTTACCTTCTGCTCTG
CAGAATGGCCAACCTTTAACGTCGGATGGCCGCGAGACGGCACCTTTAACCGAGACCTCATCACCCAGGT
TAAGATCAAGGTCTTTTCACCTGGCCCGCATGGACACCCAGACCAGGTCCCCTACATCGTGACCTGGGAA
GCCTTGGCTTTTGACCCCCCTCCCTGGGTCAAGCCCTTTGTACACCCTAAGCCTCCGCCTCCTCTTCCTC
CATCCGCCCCGTCTCTCCCCCTTGAACCTCCTCGTTCGACCCCGCCTCGATCCTCCCTTTATCCAGCCCT
CACTCCTTCTCTAGGCGCCCCCATATGGCCATATGAGATCTTATATGGGGCACCCCCGCCCCTTGTAAAC
TTCCCTGACCCTGACATGACAAGAGTTACTAACAGCCCCTCTCTCCAAGCTCACTTACAGGCTCTCTACT
TAGTCCAGCACGAAGTCTGGAGACCTCTGGCGGCAGCCTACCAAGAACAACTGGACCGACCGGTGGTACC
TCACCCTTACCGAGTCGGCGACACAGTGTGGGTCCGCCGACACCAGACTAAGAACCTAGAACCTCGCTGG
AAAGGACCTTACACAGTCCTGCTGACCACCCCCACCGCCCTCAAAGTAGACGGCATCGCAGCTTGGATAC
ACGCCGCCCACGTGAAGGCTGCCGACCCCGGGGGTGGACCATCCTCTAGACTGCCGGATCTAGCTAGTTA
ATTAAGGATCTCGAGCTCAAGCTTCGAATTCATGCAGTTCCCGCACCCGGGGCCCGCGGCTGCGCCCGCC
GTGGGAGTCCCGCTGTATGCGCCCACGCCGCTGCTGCAGCCCGCTCACCCGACGCCCTTCTACATCGACG
ACATCTTGGGTCGCGGGCCCGCCGCCCCCACGCCCACTCCCACGCTGCCGTCCCCCAACTCCTCCTTCAC
CAGCCTCGTGTCCTCCTACCGGACCCCGGTGTACGAGCCCACGCCGGTCCACCCCGCCTTCTCGCACCAC
CCGGCCGCCGCGCTGGCCGCCGCCTACGGCCCCAGTGGCTTCGGAGGCCCTCTGTACCCGTTCCCGCGGA
CGGTGAACGACTACACGCACGCCCTACTCCGCCACGACCCCCTGGGCAAGCCCTTGCTCTGGAGCCCCTT
CCTCCAGCGACCTCTGCACAAAAGGAAAGGCGGTCAAGTGAGGTTCTCCAACGACCAGACCGTCGAGCTG
GAGAAGAAGTTCGAGACTCAGAAATACCTCTCCCCACCCGAGAGAAAGCGTCTGGCCAAGATGTTGCAGC
TCAGTGAGAGACAGGTCAAAACCTGGTTTCAGAATCGCCGAGCTAAATGGAGAAGACTGAAACAGGAGAA
TCCTCAAAGCAACAAAAAGGATGCGTTGGACAGTTTGGACACTTCCTGTGAGCAGGGTCAAGACTTGCCC
AGTGAACAGAATAAAGGTGCCTCTTTGGATCGTTCGCAGTGTTCACCCTCCCCAGCCTCTCAGGAAGACC
CCGACTCGGAGATCTCAGAGGATTCCGACCAGGAGGTGGACATCGAGGGGGATAAAGGCTACTTTAATGC
TGGATGAGGATCCGTTAACGCGGCCGCCAGCACAGTGGTCGACGATAAAATAAAAGATTTTATTTAGTCT
CCAGAAAAAGGGGGGAATGAAAGACCCCACCTGTAGGTTTGGCAAGCTAGCTTAAGTAACGCCATTTTGC
AAGGCATGGAAAAATACATAACTGAGAATAGAGAAGTTCAGATCAAGGTCAGGAACAGATGGAACAGCTG
AATATGGGCCAAACAGGATATCTGTGGTAAGCAGTTCCTGCCCCGGCTCAGGGCCAAGAACAGATGGAAC
AGCTGAATATGGGCCAAACAGGATATCTGTGGTAAGCAGTTCCTGCCCCGGCTCAGGGCCAAGAACAGAT
GGTCCCCAGATGCGGTCCAGCCCTCAGCAGTTTCTAGAGAACCATCAGATGTTTCCAGGGTGCCCCAAGG
ACCTGAAATGACCCTGTGCCTTATTTGAACTAACCAATCAGTTCGCTTCTCGCTTCTGTTCGCGCGCTTC
TGCTCCCCGAGCTCAATAAAAGAGCCCACAACCCCTCACTCGGGGCGCCAGTCCTCCGATTGACTGAGTC
GCCCGGGTACCCGTGTATCCAATAAACCCTCTTGCAGTTGCATCCGACTTGTGGTCTCGCTGTTCCTTGG
GAGGGTCTCCTCTGAGTGATTGACTACCCGTCAGCGGGGGTCTTTCACATGCAGCATGTATCAAAATTAA
TTTGGTTTTTTTTCTTAAGTATTTACATTAAATGGCCATAGTTGCATTAATGAATCGGCCAACGCGCGGG
GAGAGGCGGTTTGCGTATTGGGCGCTCTTCCGCTTCCTCGCTCACTGACTCGCTGCGCTCGGTCGTTCGG
CTGCGGCGAGCGGTATCAGCTCACTCAAAGGCGGTAATACGGTTATCCACAGAATCAGGGGATAACGCAG
GAAAGAACATGTGAGCAAAAGGCCAGCAAAAGGCCAGGAACCGTAAAAAGGCCGCGTTGCTGGCGTTTTT
CCATAGGCTCCGCCCCCCTGACGAGCATCACAAAAATCGACGCTCAAGTCAGAGGTGGCGAAACCCGACA
GGACTATAAAGATACCAGGCGTTTCCCCCTGGAAGCTCCCTCGTGCGCTCTCCTGTTCCGACCCTGCCGC
TTACCGGATACCTGTCCGCCTTTCTCCCTTCGGGAAGCGTGGCGCTTTCTCATAGCTCACGCTGTAGGTA
TCTCAGTTCGGTGTAGGTCGTTCGCTCCAAGCTGGGCTGTGTGCACGAACCCCCCGTTCAGCCCGACCGC
TGCGCCTTATCCGGTAACTATCGTCTTGAGTCCAACCCGGTAAGACACGACTTATCGCCACTGGCAGCAG
CCACTGGTAACAGGATTAGCAGAGCGAGGTATGTAGGCGGTGCTACAGAGTTCTTGAAGTGGTGGCCTAA
CTACGGCTACACTAGAAGAACAGTATTTGGTATCTGCGCTCTGCTGAAGCCAGTTACCTTCGGAAAAAGA
GTTGGTAGCTCTTGATCCGGCAAACAAACCACCGCTGGTAGCGGTGGTTTTTTTGTTTGCAAGCAGCAGA
TTACGCGCAGAAAAAAAGGATCTCAAGAAGATCCTTTGATCTTTTCTACGGGGTCTGACGCTCAGTGGAA
CGAAAACTCACGTTAAGGGATTTTGGTCATGAGATTATCAAAAAGGATCTTCACCTAGATCCTTTTGCGG
CCGGCCGCAAATCAATCTAAAGTATATATGAGTAAACTTGGTCTGACAGTTACCAATGCTTAATCAGTGA
GGCACCTATCTCAGCGATCTGTCTATTTCGTTCATCCATAGTTGCCTGACTCCCCGTCGTGTAGATAACT
ACGATACGGGAGGGCTTACCATCTGGCCCCAGTGCTGCAATGATACCGCGAGACCCACGCTCACCGGCTC
CAGATTTATCAGCAATAAACCAGCCAGCCGGAAGGGCCGAGCGCAGAAGTGGTCCTGCAACTTTATCCGC
CTCCATCCAGTCTATTAATTGTTGCCGGGAAGCTAGAGTAAGTAGTTCGCCAGTTAATAGTTTGCGCAAC
GTTGTTGCCATTGCTACAGGCATCGTGGTGTCACGCTCGTCGTTTGGTATGGCTTCATTCAGCTCCGGTT
CCCAACGATCAAGGCGAGTTACATGATCCCCCATGTTGTGCAAAAAAGCGGTTAGCTCCTTCGGTCCTCC
GATCGTTGTCAGAAGTAAGTTGGCCGCAGTGTTATCACTCATGGTTATGGCAGCACTGCATAATTCTCTT
ACTGTCATGCCATCCGTAAGATGCTTTTCTGTGACTGGTGAGTACTCAACCAAGTCATTCTGAGAATAGT
GTATGCGGCGACCGAGTTGCTCTTGCCCGGCGTCAATACGGGATAATACCGCGCCACATAGCAGAACTTT
AAAAGTGCTCATCATTGGAAAACGTTCTTCGGGGCGAAAACTCTCAAGGATCTTACCGCTGTTGAGATCC
AGTTCGATGTAACCCACTCGTGCACCCAACTGATCTTCAGCATCTTTTACTTTCACCAGCGTTTCTGGGT
GAGCAAAAACAGGAAGGCAAAATGCCGCAAAAAAGGGAATAAGGGCGACACGGAAATGTTGAATACTCAT
ACTCTTCCTTTTTCAATATTATTGAAGCATTTATCAGGGTTATTGTCTCATGAGCGGATACATATTTGAA
TGTATTTAGAAAAATAAACAAATAGGGGTTCCGCGCACATTTCCCCGAAAAGTGCCACCTGCAT
